Addgene plasmid #122507: pX330-LMNA-gRNA1
Purpose: expresses WT spCas9 and a chimeric gRNA targeting human LMNA
Depositing lab: Graham Dellaire. Depositing organization: Dalhousie University. Publication: Nuclear domain 'knock-in' screen for the evaluation and identification of small molecule enhancers of CRISPR-based genome editing. Pinder J, Salsman J, Dellaire G. Nucleic Acids Res. 2015 Oct 30;43(19):9379-92. doi: 10.1093/nar/gkv993. Epub 2015 Oct 1. PubMed 26429972.
Backbone
  Vector backbone: pX330 (Plasmid #42230)
  Backbone manufacturer: Feng Zhang
  Backbone size w/o insert (bp): 8484
  Total vector size (bp): 8504
  Vector type: Mammalian Expression, CRISPR
Growth in bacteria
  Bacterial resistance: Ampicillin, 100 μg/mL
  Growth temperature: 37°C
  Growth strain: DH5alpha
  Copy number: High Copy
Gene/Insert
  Gene/Insert name: LMNA-gRNA1
  gRNA/shRNA sequence: GGTTGGCAGCGCTGCCCGCG
  Species: H. sapiens (human)
  Promoter: U6
  Cloning method: Restriction Enzyme; 5′ cloning site Bbs1 (destroyed during cloning); 3′ cloning site Bbs1 (destroyed during cloning)
  Sequencing primers: 5′ hU6-F
Terms and licenses: Academic/Nonprofit Terms; Industry Terms: Not Available to Industry
How to cite: pX330-LMNA-gRNA1 was a gift from Graham Dellaire (Addgene plasmid # 122507 ; http://n2t.net/addgene:122507 ; RRID:Addgene_122507)
