[The description below was written by a language model from this plasmid's Addgene catalogue record and pLannotate feature annotations shown in this document.]
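Description:
pX330-LMNA-gRNA1 is a mammalian CRISPR expression plasmid built on the pX330 backbone that delivers both components of the Streptococcus pyogenes system from a single vector: wild-type SpCas9 and a chimeric single guide RNA directed against the human LMNA gene. It is propagated in E. coli as a high-copy plasmid through a ColE1/pUC-type origin and selected with ampicillin via the β-lactamase gene. An f1 phage origin and a single annotated AAV2 ITR are also present as backbone remnants, along with small fragments of bom and rop. No mammalian selection marker or reporter is annotated.

The 20-nt LMNA-targeting spacer was inserted between two BbsI sites, both destroyed during cloning, placing it directly downstream of the human U6 RNA polymerase III promoter and upstream of the SpCas9 gRNA scaffold. A second, partial scaffold match follows the full one in the annotation. Cas9 is transcribed separately from a hybrid promoter consisting of the CMV enhancer, the chicken β-actin promoter and a hybrid CBA/MVM intron, and its coding sequence (annotated in two contiguous N- and C-terminal portions that together form the full-length protein) ends in a bipartite nucleoplasmin nuclear localization signal followed by the bovine growth hormone polyadenylation signal.

Transfection into human cells therefore produces a nuclear Cas9–gRNA complex that cuts the LMNA locus. The associated work used nuclear-domain knock-in assays to evaluate and identify small-molecule enhancers of CRISPR-based editing; any donor template would have to be supplied separately. The feature table derives from a partial NGS record of 8,487 nt, slightly shorter than the 8,504 bp catalogued.
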