Features (pLannotate 1.2.2; 18 found; start..end, strand, type, name):
    142..369     +  intron         hybrid intron: hybrid between chicken β-actin (CBA) and minute virus of mice (MMV) introns (Gray et al., 2011)
    507..2108    +  CDS            Cas9(N): N-terminal portion of Streptococcus pyogenes Cas9 (Zetsche et al., 2015)
   2109..4607    +  CDS            Cas9(C): C-terminal portion of Streptococcus pyogenes Cas9 (Zetsche et al., 2015)
   4608..4655    +  CDS            nucleoplasmin NLS: bipartite nuclear localization signal from nucleoplasmin
   4689..4800    +  polyA_signal   bGH poly(A) signal: bovine growth hormone polyadenylation signal
   4905..5045    +  repeat_region  AAV2 ITR: inverted terminal repeat of adeno-associated virus serotype 2 inverted
   5050..5101    -  misc_feature   bom (fragment): basis of mobility region from pBR322
   5120..5575    +  rep_origin     f1 ori (sequence partly withheld): f1 bacteriophage origin of replication; arrow indicates direction of (+) strand synthesis
   5576..5625    -  misc_feature   bom (fragment): basis of mobility region from pBR322
   5727..5762    -  CDS            rop (fragment): Rop protein, which maintains plasmids at low copy number; rop
   5857..5961    +  promoter       AmpR promoter: bla
   5962..6822    +  CDS            AmpR: β-lactamase; bla; confers resistance to ampicillin, carbenicillin, and related antibiotics
   6993..7581    +  rep_origin     ori: high-copy-number ColE1/pMB1/pBR322/pUC origin of replication
   7643..7883    +  promoter       U6 promoter: RNA polymerase III promoter for human U6 snRNA
   7913..7988    +  misc_RNA       gRNA scaffold: guide RNA scaffold for the Streptococcus pyogenes CRISPR/Cas9 system
   7995..8038    +  misc_RNA       gRNA scaffold (fragment): guide RNA scaffold for the Streptococcus pyogenes CRISPR/Cas9 system
   8085..8370    +  enhancer       CMV enhancer: human cytomegalovirus immediate early enhancer; contains an 18-bp deletion relative to the standard CMV enhancer
   8372..141     +  promoter       chicken β-actin promoter (across the origin): contains a 21-bp deletion relative to the standard chicken β-actin promoter
>Addgene plasmid #122507 | pX330-LMNA-gRNA1 | addgene full sequence | sequence record 240504 | Addgene Partial NGS Result
GGGGGGCGGGGCGAGGGGCGGGGCGGGGCGAGGCGGAGAGGTGCGGCGGCAGCCAATCAGAGCGGCGCGC
TCCGAAAGTTTCCTTTTATGGCGAGGCGGCGGCGGCGGCGGCCCTATAAAAAGCGAAGCGCGCGGCGGGC
GGGAGTCGCTGCGCGCTGCCTTCGCCCCGTGCCCCGCTCCGCCGCCGCCTCGCGCCGCCCGCCCCGGCTC
TGACTGACCGCGTTACTCCCACAGGTGAGCGGGCGGGACGGCCCTTCTCCTCCGGGCTGTAATTAGCTGA
GCAAGAGGTAAGGGTTTAAGGGATGGTTGGTTGGTGGGGTATTAATGTTTAATTACCTGGAGCACCTGCC
TGAAATCACTTTTTTTCAGGTTGGACCGGTGCCACCATGGACTATAAGGACCACGACGGAGACTACAAGG
ATCATGATATTGATTACAAAGACGATGACGATAAGATGGCCCCAAAGAAGAAGCGGAAGGTCGGTATCCA
CGGAGTCCCAGCAGCCGACAAGAAGTACAGCATCGGCCTGGACATCGGCACCAACTCTGTGGGCTGGGCC
GTGATCACCGACGAGTACAAGGTGCCCAGCAAGAAATTCAAGGTGCTGGGCAACACCGACCGGCACAGCA
TCAAGAAGAACCTGATCGGAGCCCTGCTGTTCGACAGCGGCGAAACAGCCGAGGCCACCCGGCTGAAGAG
AACCGCCAGAAGAAGATACACCAGACGGAAGAACCGGATCTGCTATCTGCAAGAGATCTTCAGCAACGAG
ATGGCCAAGGTGGACGACAGCTTCTTCCACAGACTGGAAGAGTCCTTCCTGGTGGAAGAGGATAAGAAGC
ACGAGCGGCACCCCATCTTCGGCAACATCGTGGACGAGGTGGCCTACCACGAGAAGTACCCCACCATCTA
CCACCTGAGAAAGAAACTGGTGGACAGCACCGACAAGGCCGACCTGCGGCTGATCTATCTGGCCCTGGCC
CACATGATCAAGTTCCGGGGCCACTTCCTGATCGAGGGCGACCTGAACCCCGACAACAGCGACGTGGACA
AGCTGTTCATCCAGCTGGTGCAGACCTACAACCAGCTGTTCGAGGAAAACCCCATCAACGCCAGCGGCGT
GGACGCCAAGGCCATCCTGTCTGCCAGACTGAGCAAGAGCAGACGGCTGGAAAATCTGATCGCCCAGCTG
CCCGGCGAGAAGAAGAATGGCCTGTTCGGAAACCTGATTGCCCTGAGCCTGGGCCTGACCCCCAACTTCA
AGAGCAACTTCGACCTGGCCGAGGATGCCAAACTGCAGCTGAGCAAGGACACCTACGACGACGACCTGGA
CAACCTGCTGGCCCAGATCGGCGACCAGTACGCCGACCTGTTTCTGGCCGCCAAGAACCTGTCCGACGCC
ATCCTGCTGAGCGACATCCTGAGAGTGAACACCGAGATCACCAAGGCCCCCCTGAGCGCCTCTATGATCA
AGAGATACGACGAGCACCACCAGGACCTGACCCTGCTGAAAGCTCTCGTGCGGCAGCAGCTGCCTGAGAA
GTACAAAGAGATTTTCTTCGACCAGAGCAAGAACGGCTACGCCGGCTACATTGACGGCGGAGCCAGCCAG
GAAGAGTTCTACAAGTTCATCAAGCCCATCCTGGAAAAGATGGACGGCACCGAGGAACTGCTCGTGAAGC
TGAACAGAGAGGACCTGCTGCGGAAGCAGCGGACCTTCGACAACGGCAGCATCCCCCACCAGATCCACCT
GGGAGAGCTGCACGCCATTCTGCGGCGGCAGGAAGATTTTTACCCATTCCTGAAGGACAACCGGGAAAAG
ATCGAGAAGATCCTGACCTTCCGCATCCCCTACTACGTGGGCCCTCTGGCCAGGGGAAACAGCAGATTCG
CCTGGATGACCAGAAAGAGCGAGGAAACCATCACCCCCTGGAACTTCGAGGAAGTGGTGGACAAGGGCGC
TTCCGCCCAGAGCTTCATCGAGCGGATGACCAACTTCGATAAGAACCTGCCCAACGAGAAGGTGCTGCCC
AAGCACAGCCTGCTGTACGAGTACTTCACCGTGTATAACGAGCTGACCAAAGTGAAATACGTGACCGAGG
GAATGAGAAAGCCCGCCTTCCTGAGCGGCGAGCAGAAAAAGGCCATCGTGGACCTGCTGTTCAAGACCAA
CCGGAAAGTGACCGTGAAGCAGCTGAAAGAGGACTACTTCAAGAAAATCGAGTGCTTCGACTCCGTGGAA
ATCTCCGGCGTGGAAGATCGGTTCAACGCCTCCCTGGGCACATACCACGATCTGCTGAAAATTATCAAGG
ACAAGGACTTCCTGGACAATGAGGAAAACGAGGACATTCTGGAAGATATCGTGCTGACCCTGACACTGTT
TGAGGACAGAGAGATGATCGAGGAACGGCTGAAAACCTATGCCCACCTGTTCGACGACAAAGTGATGAAG
CAGCTGAAGCGGCGGAGATACACCGGCTGGGGCAGGCTGAGCCGGAAGCTGATCAACGGCATCCGGGACA
AGCAGTCCGGCAAGACAATCCTGGATTTCCTGAAGTCCGACGGCTTCGCCAACAGAAACTTCATGCAGCT
GATCCACGACGACAGCCTGACCTTTAAAGAGGACATCCAGAAAGCCCAGGTGTCCGGCCAGGGCGATAGC
CTGCACGAGCACATTGCCAATCTGGCCGGCAGCCCCGCCATTAAGAAGGGCATCCTGCAGACAGTGAAGG
TGGTGGACGAGCTCGTGAAAGTGATGGGCCGGCACAAGCCCGAGAACATCGTGATCGAAATGGCCAGAGA
GAACCAGACCACCCAGAAGGGACAGAAGAACAGCCGCGAGAGAATGAAGCGGATCGAAGAGGGCATCAAA
GAGCTGGGCAGCCAGATCCTGAAAGAACACCCCGTGGAAAACACCCAGCTGCAGAACGAGAAGCTGTACC
TGTACTACCTGCAGAATGGGCGGGATATGTACGTGGACCAGGAACTGGACATCAACCGGCTGTCCGACTA
CGATGTGGACCATATCGTGCCTCAGAGCTTTCTGAAGGACGACTCCATCGACAACAAGGTGCTGACCAGA
AGCGACAAGAACCGGGGCAAGAGCGACAACGTGCCCTCCGAAGAGGTCGTGAAGAAGATGAAGAACTACT
GGCGGCAGCTGCTGAACGCCAAGCTGATTACCCAGAGAAAGTTCGACAATCTGACCAAGGCCGAGAGAGG
CGGCCTGAGCGAACTGGATAAGGCCGGCTTCATCAAGAGACAGCTGGTGGAAACCCGGCAGATCACAAAG
CACGTGGCACAGATCCTGGACTCCCGGATGAACACTAAGTACGACGAGAATGACAAGCTGATCCGGGAAG
TGAAAGTGATCACCCTGAAGTCCAAGCTGGTGTCCGATTTCCGGAAGGATTTCCAGTTTTACAAAGTGCG
CGAGATCAACAACTACCACCACGCCCACGACGCCTACCTGAACGCCGTCGTGGGAACCGCCCTGATCAAA
AAGTACCCTAAGCTGGAAAGCGAGTTCGTGTACGGCGACTACAAGGTGTACGACGTGCGGAAGATGATCG
CCAAGAGCGAGCAGGAAATCGGCAAGGCTACCGCCAAGTACTTCTTCTACAGCAACATCATGAACTTTTT
CAAGACCGAGATTACCCTGGCCAACGGCGAGATCCGGAAGCGGCCTCTGATCGAGACAAACGGCGAAACC
GGGGAGATCGTGTGGGATAAGGGCCGGGATTTTGCCACCGTGCGGAAAGTGCTGAGCATGCCCCAAGTGA
ATATCGTGAAAAAGACCGAGGTGCAGACAGGCGGCTTCAGCAAAGAGTCTATCCTGCCCAAGAGGAACAG
CGATAAGCTGATCGCCAGAAAGAAGGACTGGGACCCTAAGAAGTACGGCGGCTTCGACAGCCCCACCGTG
GCCTATTCTGTGCTGGTGGTGGCCAAAGTGGAAAAGGGCAAGTCCAAGAAACTGAAGAGTGTGAAAGAGC
TGCTGGGGATCACCATCATGGAAAGAAGCAGCTTCGAGAAGAATCCCATCGACTTTCTGGAAGCCAAGGG
CTACAAAGAAGTGAAAAAGGACCTGATCATCAAGCTGCCTAAGTACTCCCTGTTCGAGCTGGAAAACGGC
CGGAAGAGAATGCTGGCCTCTGCCGGCGAACTGCAGAAGGGAAACGAACTGGCCCTGCCCTCCAAATATG
TGAACTTCCTGTACCTGGCCAGCCACTATGAGAAGCTGAAGGGCTCCCCCGAGGATAATGAGCAGAAACA
GCTGTTTGTGGAACAGCACAAGCACTACCTGGACGAGATCATCGAGCAGATCAGCGAGTTCTCCAAGAGA
GTGATCCTGGCCGACGCTAATCTGGACAAAGTGCTGTCCGCCTACAACAAGCACCGGGATAAGCCCATCA
GAGAGCAGGCCGAGAATATCATCCACCTGTTTACCCTGACCAATCTGGGAGCCCCTGCCGCCTTCAAGTA
CTTTGACACCACCATCGACCGGAAGAGGTACACCAGCACCAAAGAGGTGCTGGACGCCACCCTGATCCAC
CAGAGCATCACCGGCCTGTACGAGACACGGATCGACCTGTCTCAGCTGGGAGGCGACAAAAGGCCGGCGG
CCACGAAAAAGGCCGGCCAGGCAAAAAAGAAAAAGTAAGAATTCCTAGAGCTCGCTGATCAGCCTCGACT
GTGCCTTCTAGTTGCCAGCCATCTGTTGTTTGCCCCTCCCCCGTGCCTTCCTTGACCCTGGAAGGTGCCA
CTCCCACTGTCCTTTCCTAATAAAATGAGGAAATTGCATCGCATTGTCTGAGTAGGTGTCATTCTATTCT
GGGGGGTGGGGTGGGGCAGGACAGCAAGGGGGAGGATTGGGAAGAGAATAGCAGGCATGCTGGGGAGCGG
CCGCAGGAACCCCTAGTGATGGAGTTGGCCACTCCCTCTCTGCGCGCTCGCTCGCTCACTGAGGCCGGGC
GACCAAAGGTCGCCCGACGCCCGGGCTTTGCCCGGGCGGCCTCAGTGAGCGAGCGAGCGCGCAGCTGCCT
GCAGGGGCGCCTGATGCGGTATTTTCTCCTTACGCATCTGTGCGGTATTTCACACCGCATA
[95 nt withheld, positions 5102-5196]
T
[46 nt withheld, positions 5198-5243]
C
[141 nt withheld, positions 5245-5385]
CCTTTGACGTTGGAGTCCACGTTCTTT
[37 nt withheld, positions 5413-5449]
ACTCTATCTCGGGCTATTCTTTTGATTTATAAGGGATTTTGCCGATTTCGGTCTATTGGTTAAAAAATGA
GCTGATTTAACAAAAATTTAACGCGAATTTTAACAAAATATTAACGTTTACAATTTTATGGTGCACTCTC
AGTACAATCTGCTCTGATGCCGCATAGTTAAGCCAGCCCCGACACCCGCCAACACCCGCTGACGCGCCCT
GACGGGCTTGTCTGCTCCCGGCATCCGCTTACAGACAAGCTGTGACCGTCTCCGGGAGCTGCATGTGTCA
GAGGTTTTCACCGTCATCACCGAAACGCGCGAGACGAAAGGGCCTCGTGATACGCCTATTTTTATAGGTT
AATGTCATGATAATAATGGTTTCTTAGACGTCAGGTGGCACTTTTCGGGGAAATGTGCGCGGAACCCCTA
TTTGTTTATTTTTCTAAATACATTCAAATATGTATCCGCTCATGAGACAATAACCCTGATAAATGCTTCA
ATAATATTGAAAAAGGAAGAGTATGAGTATTCAACATTTCCGTGTCGCCCTTATTCCCTTTTTTGCGGCA
TTTTGCCTTCCTGTTTTTGCTCACCCAGAAACGCTGGTGAAAGTAAAAGATGCTGAAGATCAGTTGGGTG
CACGAGTGGGTTACATCGAACTGGATCTCAACAGCGGTAAGATCCTTGAGAGTTTTCGCCCCGAAGAACG
TTTTCCAATGATGAGCACTTTTAAAGTTCTGCTATGTGGCGCGGTATTATCCCGTATTGACGCCGGGCAA
GAGCAACTCGGTCGCCGCATACACTATTCTCAGAATGACTTGGTTGAGTACTCACCAGTCACAGAAAAGC
ATCTTACGGATGGCATGACAGTAAGAGAATTATGCAGTGCTGCCATAACCATGAGTGATAACACTGCGGC
CAACTTACTTCTGACAACGATCGGAGGACCGAAGGAGCTAACCGCTTTTTTGCACAACATGGGGGATCAT
GTAACTCGCCTTGATCGTTGGGAACCGGAGCTGAATGAAGCCATACCAAACGACGAGCGTGACACCACGA
TGCCTGTAGCAATGGCAACAACGTTGCGCAAACTATTAACTGGCGAACTACTTACTCTAGCTTCCCGGCA
ACAATTAATAGACTGGATGGAGGCGGATAAAGTTGCAGGACCACTTCTGCGCTCGGCCCTTCCGGCTGGC
TGGTTTATTGCTGATAAATCTGGAGCCGGTGAGCGTGGAAGCCGCGGTATCATTGCAGCACTGGGGCCAG
ATGGTAAGCCCTCCCGTATCGTAGTTATCTACACGACGGGGAGTCAGGCAACTATGGATGAACGAAATAG
ACAGATCGCTGAGATAGGTGCCTCACTGATTAAGCATTGGTAACTGTCAGACCAAGTTTACTCATATATA
CTTTAGATTGATTTAAAACTTCATTTTTAATTTAAAAGGATCTAGGTGAAGATCCTTTTTGATAATCTCA
TGACCAAAATCCCTTAACGTGAGTTTTCGTTCCACTGAGCGTCAGACCCCGTAGAAAAGATCAAAGGATC
TTCTTGAGATCCTTTTTTTCTGCGCGTAATCTGCTGCTTGCAAACAAAAAAACCACCGCTACCAGCGGTG
GTTTGTTTGCCGGATCAAGAGCTACCAACTCTTTTTCCGAAGGTAACTGGCTTCAGCAGAGCGCAGATAC
CAAATACTGTTCTTCTAGTGTAGCCGTAGTTAGGCCACCACTTCAAGAACTCTGTAGCACCGCCTACATA
CCTCGCTCTGCTAATCCTGTTACCAGTGGCTGCTGCCAGTGGCGATAAGTCGTGTCTTACCGGGTTGGAC
TCAAGACGATAGTTACCGGATAAGGCGCAGCGGTCGGGCTGAACGGGGGGTTCGTGCACACAGCCCAGCT
TGGAGCGAACGACCTACACCGAACTGAGATACCTACAGCGTGAGCTATGAGAAAGCGCCACGCTTCCCGA
AGGGAGAAAGGCGGACAGGTATCCGGTAAGCGGCAGGGTCGGAACAGGAGAGCGCACGAGGGAGCTTCCA
GGGGGAAACGCCTGGTATCTTTATAGTCCTGTCGGGTTTCGCCACCTCTGACTTGAGCGTCGATTTTTGT
GATGCTCGTCAGGGGGGCGGAGCCTATGGAAAAACGCCAGCAACGCGGCCTTTTTACGGTTCCTGGCCTT
TTGCTGGCCTTTTGCTCACATGTGAGGGCCTATTTCCCATGATTCCTTCATATTTGCATATACGATACAA
GGCTGTTAGAGAGATAATTGGAATTAATTTGACTGTAAACACAAAGATATTAGTACAAAATACGTGACGT
AGAAAGTAATAATTTCTTGGGTAGTTTGCAGTTTTAAAATTATGTTTTAAAATGGACTATCATATGCTTA
CCGTAACTTGAAAGTATTTCGATTTCTTGGCTTTATATATCTTGTGGAAAGGACGAAACACCGGGTTGGC
AGCGCTGCCCGCGGTTTTAGAGCTAGAAATAGCAAGTTAAAATAAGGCTAGTCCGTTATCAACTTGAAAA
AGTGGCACCGAGTCGGTGCTTTTTTGTTTTAGAGCTAGAAATAGCAAGTTAAAATAAGGCTAGTCCGTTT
TTAGCGCGTGCGCCAATTCTGCAGACAAATGGCTCTAGAGGTACCCGTTACATAACTTACGGTAAATGGC
CCGCCTGGCTGACCGCCCAACGACCCCCGCCCATTGACGTCAATAGTAACGCCAATAGGGACTTTCCATT
GACGTCAATGGGTGGAGTATTTACGGTAAACTGCCCACTTGGCAGTACATCAAGTGTATCATATGCCAAG
TACGCCCCCTATTGACGTCAATGACGGTAAATGGCCCGCCTGGCATTGTGCCCAGTACATGACCTTATGG
GACTTTCCTACTTGGCAGTACATCTACGTATTAGTCATCGCTATTACCATGGTCGAGGTGAGCCCCACGT
TCTGCTTCACTCTCCCCATCTCCCCCCCCTCCCCACCCCCAATTTTGTATTTATTTATTTTTTAATTATT
TTGTGCAGCGATGGGGGCGGGGGGGGGG
